Addgene plasmid #40391: pBACgus_Sumostar/LRRK2 1867-2161
Depositing lab: Michael J Fox Foundation MJFF. Depositing organization: Michael J Fox Foundation.
Backbone
  Vector backbone: pBACgus_SUMOstar
  Backbone manufacturer: Novagen
  Vector type: Baculovirus
Growth in bacteria
  Bacterial resistance: Ampicillin, 100 μg/mL
  Growth temperature: 37°C
  Growth strain: Top10
  Copy number: High Copy
Gene/Insert 1
  Gene/Insert name: SUMO
  Species: Synthetic
  Promoter: polH
  Tag / fusion protein: 6xHis (N terminal on insert)
  Cloning method: Restriction Enzyme; 5′ cloning site BamHI (destroyed during cloning); 3′ cloning site HindIII (destroyed during cloning)
  Sequencing primers: 5′ DSP2466For:GAATTTCGTCGACAGATC; 3′ DSP2466Rev:AATAACCCGGATCAGCTT
Gene/Insert 2
  Gene/Insert name: LRRK2
  Species: H. sapiens (human)
  Mutation: aa1867-2161
  Entrez Gene: LRRK2 (a.k.a. AURA17, DARDARIN, PARK8, RIPK7, ROCO2)
  Tag / fusion protein: HisTEV (N terminal on insert)
Terms and licenses: Academic/Nonprofit Terms; Industry Terms
How to cite: pBACgus_Sumostar/LRRK2 1867-2161 was a gift from Michael J Fox Foundation MJFF (Addgene plasmid # 40391 ; http://n2t.net/addgene:40391 ; RRID:Addgene_40391)
