[The description below was written by a language model from this plasmid's Addgene catalogue record and pLannotate feature annotations shown in this document.]
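Description:
pBACgus_Sumostar/LRRK2 1867-2161 is a baculovirus transfer plasmid built on the Novagen pBACgus_SUMOstar backbone, intended for producing a fragment of human LRRK2 in insect cells. In bacteria it is maintained as a high-copy plasmid through a ColE1/pUC-type origin and selected with ampicillin via the β-lactamase gene. An f1 phage origin and a small lacZα remnant are also annotated. The expression region is flanked by AcMNPV sequences, with lef2 and ORF603 on one side and the ORF1629 recombination region on the other. These provide the homology arms through which the cassette is transferred into a baculovirus genome by recombination at the polyhedrin locus.

The payload is driven by the very late polyhedrin (polH) promoter. It encodes a SUMOstar fusion partner, a yeast SMT3-derived tag modified so that endogenous eukaryotic SUMO proteases do not remove it, followed by LRRK2 residues 1867–2161. The catalogue lists an N-terminal 6xHis tag on the SUMO portion and a His-TEV element ahead of the LRRK2 segment, which would allow affinity purification and protease release of the fragment. These N-terminal tags are not individually annotated in the feature table, which instead shows a short His-tag fragment downstream of the LRRK2 coding region. Whether that fragment is translated as part of the fusion is not clear from the record. Facing the opposite direction, the p6.9 late basic protein promoter drives E. coli β-glucuronidase (GUS), giving a reporter for identifying recombinant virus. The construct is suited to making soluble, purifiable recombinant LRRK2 fragment for biochemical or structural work on this Parkinson's disease-associated kinase, although the record does not state a specific application.
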