Features (pLannotate 1.2.2; 15 found; start..end, strand, type, name):
    329..453     +  CDS            lef2: baculovirus late expression factor 2
    491..1096    +  CDS            ORF603: baculovirus ORF603 protein
   1167..2972    -  CDS            GUS: β-glucuronidase; uidA (or gusA) from E. coli
   2987..3302    -  promoter       p6.9 promoter: Autographa californica p6.9; baculovirus late basic protein promoter
   3317..3408    +  promoter       polyhedrin promoter: polh from Autographa californica; promoter for the baculovirus polyhedrin gene
   3454..3740    +  CDS            SUMO (fragment): cleavable ubiquitin-like protein tag; S. cerevisiae SMT3 (truncated and modified); modified to prevent cleavage by eukaryotic SUMO proteases
   3793..4677    +  CDS            LRRK2 (fragment): LRRK2_HUMAN - Also known as PARK8. Experimental evidence at protein level: Swiss-Prot protein existence level 1. Serine/threonine-protein kinase which phosphorylates a broad range of proteins involved in multiple processes such as neuronal plasticity, autophagy, and vesicle trafficking (PubMed:20949042, PubMed:22012985, PubMed:26824392, PubMed:29125462, PubMed:28720718, PubMed:29127255, PubMed:30398148, PubMed:29212815, PubMed:30635421, PubMed:21850687, PubMed:23395371, PubMed:17114044, PubMed:24687852, PubMed:26014385, PubMed:25201882). Is a key regulator of RAB GTPases by regulating the GTP/
   4703..4720    +  CDS            9xHis (fragment): 9xHis affinity tag
   4757..6114    +  misc_recomb    baculovirus recombination region (ORF1629): contains part of ORF1629
   6112..6189    -  CDS            P61 (fragment): P78_NPVAC - Experimental evidence at protein level: Swiss-Prot protein existence level 1. Plays a role in the transport of the nucleocapsids from the cytoplasm toward the host nucleus together with the host actin- polymerizing Arp2/3 complex. From Autographa californica nuclear polyhedrosis virus (AcMNPV).
   6377..6965    -  rep_origin     ori: high-copy-number ColE1/pMB1/pBR322/pUC origin of replication
   7136..7996    -  CDS            AmpR: β-lactamase; bla; confers resistance to ampicillin, carbenicillin, and related antibiotics
   7997..8101    -  promoter       AmpR promoter: bla
   8128..8583    +  rep_origin     f1 ori (sequence partly withheld): f1 bacteriophage origin of replication; arrow indicates direction of (+) strand synthesis
   8588..1       -  CDS            lacZα (fragment) (across the origin): LacZα fragment of β-galactosidase; lacZ fragment
>Addgene plasmid #40391 | pBACgus_Sumostar/LRRK2 1867-2161 | depositor full sequence | sequence record 52068 | pBACgus_Sumostar/LRRK2 1867-2161 sequence 8653 bps
GGAACGGCTCCGCCCACTATTAATGAAATTAAAAATTCCAATTTTAAAAAACGCAGCAAGAGAAACATTT
GTATGAAAGAATGCGTAGAAGGAAAGAAAAATGTCGTCGACATGCTGAACAACAAGATTAATATGCCTCC
GTGTATAAAAAAAATATTGAACGATTTGAAAGAAAACAATGTACCGCGCGGCGGTATGTACAGGAAGAGG
TTTATACTAAACTGTTACATTGCAAACGTGGTTTCGTGTGCCAAGTGTGAAAACCGATGTTTAATCAAGG
CTCTGACGCATTTCTACAACCACGACTCCAAGTGTGTGGGTGAAGTCATGCATCTTTTAATCAAATCCCA
AGATGTGTATAAACCACCAAACTGCCAAAAAATGAAAACTGTCGACAAGCTCTGTCCGTTTGCTGGCAAC
TGCAAGGGTCTCAATCCTATTTGTAATTATTGAATAATAAAACAATTATAAATGCTAAATTTGTTTTTTA
TTAACGATACAAACCAAACGCAACAAGAACATTTGTAGTATTATCTATAATTGAAAACGCGTAGTTATAA
TCGCTGAGGTAATATTTAAAATCATTTTCAAATGATTCACAGTTAATTTGCGACAATATAATTTTATTTT
CACATAAACTAGACGCCTTGTCGTCTTCTTCTTCGTATTCCTTCTCTTTTTCATTTTTCTCTTCATAAAA
ATTAACATAGTTATTATCGTATCCATATATGTATCTATCGTATAGAGTAAATTTTTTGTTGTCATAAATA
TATATGTCTTTTTTAATGGGGTGTATAGTACCGCTGCGCATAGTTTTTCTGTAATTTACAACAGTGCTAT
TTTCTGGTAGTTCTTCGGAGTGTGTTGCTTTAATTATTAAATTTATATAATCAATGAATTTGGGATCGTC
GGTTTTGTACAATATGTTGCCGGCATAGTACGCAGCTTCTTCTAGTTCAATTACACCATTTTTTAGCAGC
ACCGGATTAACATAACTTTCCAAAATGTTGTACGAACCGTTAAACAAAAACAGTTCACCTCCCTTTTCTA
TACTATTGTCTGCGAGCAGTTGTTTGTTGTTAAAAATAACAGCCATTGTAATGAGACGCACAAACTAATA
TCACAAACTGGAAATGTCTATCAATATATAGTTGCTGATCAGATCCTCATTGTTTGCCTCCCTGCTGCGG
TTTTTCACCGAAGTTCATGCCAGTCCAGCGTTTTTGCAGCAGAAAAGCCGCCGACTTCGGTTTGCGGTCG
CGAGTGAAGATCCCTTTCTTGTTACCGCCAACGCGCAATATGCCTTGCGAGGTCGCAAAATCGGCGAAAT
TCCATACCTGTTCACCGACGACGGCGCTGACGCGATCAAAGACGCGGTGATACATATCCAGCCATGCACA
CTGATACTCTTCACTCCACATGTCGGTGTACATTGAGTGCAGCCCGGCTAACGTATCCACGCCGTATTCG
GTGATGATAATCGGCTGATGCAGTTTCTCCTGCCAGGCCAGAAGTTCTTTTTCCAGTACCTTCTCTGCCG
TTTCCAAATCGCCGCTTTGGACATACCATCCGTAATAACGGTTCAGGCACAGCACATCAAAGAGATCGCT
GATGGTATCGGTGTGAGCGTCGCAGAACATTACATTGACGCAGGTGATCGGACGCGTCGGGTCGAGTTTA
CGCGTTGCTTCCGCCAGTGGCGCGAAATATTCCCGTGCACCTTGCGGACGGGTATCCGGTTCGTTGGCAA
TACTCCACATCACCACGCTTGGGTGGTTTTTGTCACGCGCTATCAGCTCTTTAATCGCCTGTAAGTGCGC
TTGCTGAGTTTCCCCGTTGACTGCCTCTTCGCTGTACAGTTCTTTCGGCTTGTTGCCCGCTTCGAAACCA
ATGCCTAAAGAGAGCGAAAAGCCGACAGCAGCAGTTTCATCAATCACCACGATGCCATGTTCATCTGCCC
AGTCGAGCATCTCTTCAGCGTAAGGGTAATGCGAGGTACGGTAGGAGTTGGCCCCAATCCAGTCCATTAA
TGCGTGGTCGTGCACCATCAGCACGTTATCGAATCCTTTGCCACGTAAGTCCGCATCTTCATGACGACCA
AAGCCAGTAAAGTAGAACGGTTTGTGGTTAATCAGGAACTGTTGGCCCTTCACTGCCACTGACCGGATGC
CGACGCGAAGCGGGTAGATATCACACTCTGTCTGGCTTTTGGCTGTGACGCACAGTTCATAGAGATAACC
TTCACCCGGTTGCCAGAGGTGCGGATTCACCACTTGCAAAGTCCCGCTAGTGCCTTGTCCAGTTGCAACC
ACCTGTTGATCCGCATCACGCAGTTCAACGCTGACATCACCATTGGCCACCACCTGCCAGTCAACAGACG
CGTGGTTACAGTCTTGCGCGACATGCGTCACCACGGTGATATCGTCCACCCAGGTGTTCGGCGTGGTGTA
GAGCATTACGCTGCGATGGATTCCGGCATAGTTAAAGAAATCATGGAAGTAAGACTGCTTTTTCTTGCCG
TTTTCGTCGGTAATCACCATTCCCGGCGGGATAGTCTGCCAGTTCAGTTCGTTGTTCACACAAACGGTGA
TACGTACACTTTTCCCGGCAATAACATACGGCGTGACATCGGCTTCAAATGGCGTATAGCCGCCCTGATG
CTCCATCACTTCCTGATTATTGACCCACACTTTGCCGTAATGAGTGACCGCATCGAAACGCAGCACGATA
CGCTGGCCTGCCCAACCTTTCGGTATAAAGACTTCGCGCTGATACCAGACGTTGCCCGCATAATTACGAA
TATCTGCATCGGCGAACTGATCGTTAAAACTGCCTGGCACAGCAATTGCCCGGCTTTCTTGTAACGCGCT
TTCCCACCAACGCTGATCAATTCCACAGTTTTCGCGATCCAGACTGAATGCCCACAGGCCGTCGAGTTTT
TTGATTTCACGGGTTGGGGTTTCTACAGGACGGACCATATTTATAGGTGTAATTTATGTAGCTGTAATTT
TTACCTTATTAATATTTTTTACGCTTTGCATTCGACGACTGAACTCCCAAATATATGTTTAACTCGTCTT
GGTCGTTTGAATTTTTGTTGCTGTGTTTCCTAATATTTTCCATCACCTTAAATATGTTATTGTAATCCTC
AATGTTGAACTTGCAATTGGACACGGCATAGTTTTCCATAGTCGTGTAAAACATGGTATTGGCTGCATTG
TAATACATCCGACTGAGCGGGTACGGATCTATGTGTTTGAGCAGCCTGTTCAAAAACTCTGCATCGTCGC
AAAACGGAATTTCGTCGACAGATCTGATCATGGAGATAATTAAAATGATAACCATCTCGCAAATAAATAA
GTATTTTACTGTTTTCGTAACAGTTTTGTAATAAAAAAACCTATAAATATAGGATCTATGGGTCATCACC
ATCATCATCACGGGTCCCTGCAGGACTCAGAAGTCAATCAAGAAGCTAAGCCAGAGGTCAAGCCAGAAGT
CAAGCCTGAGACTCACATCAATTTAAAGGTGTCCGATGGATCTTCAGAGATCTTCTTCAAGATCAAAAAG
ACCACTCCTTTAAGAAGGCTGATGGAAGCGTTCGCTAAAAGACAGGGTAAGGAAATGGACTCCTTAACGT
TCTTGTACGACGGTATTGAAATTCAAGCTGATCAGACCCCTGAAGATTTGGACATGGAGGATAACGATAT
TATTGAGGCTCACAGAGAACAGATTGGAGGATCCATGCACCACCATCACCACCATCACCACGAGAACCTT
TATTTCCAAGGAAACATCATGCTCAACAACGATGAGCTCGAATTTGAACAAGCTCCAGAATTCCTGCTCG
GCGACGGCTCTTTCGGCTCCGTATACCGTGCTGCTTATGAAGGCGAAGAAGTCGCCGTAAAGATCTTCAA
CAAGCACACCTCGCTCCGTCTGCTCCGTCAGGAACTGGTCGTTCTGTGTCATCTGCACCATCCGAGCCTC
ATCTCCCTGCTGGCCGCTGGCATCCGTCCTCGTATGCTGGTGATGGAGCTGGCATCCAAGGGCTCTCTCG
ACCGCCTGCTGCAGCAGGACAAGGCTTCTCTGACCCGTACTCTGCAGCATCGTATCGCTCTGCATGTAGC
TGACGGCCTGCGTTATCTTCATTCTGCAATGATCATTTATCGCGACCTGAAACCTCATAATGTACTGCTG
TTTACTCTGTACCCGAACGCTGCCATCATCGCTAAGATTGCAGACTATGGTATTGCGCAGTACTGCTGCC
GCATGGGCATTAAAACAAGCGAAGGTACGCCGGGTTTCCGTGCTCCAGAAGTGGCTCGTGGCAACGTTAT
TTACAACCAGCAAGCTGACGTTTACTCGTTCGGTCTGCTCCTGTACGATATCCTGACTACCGGCGGCCGT
ATCGTAGAAGGTCTGAAGTTCCCTAACGAATTCGACGAACTGGAAATCCAGGGCAAGCTGCCAGACCCGG
TTAAAGAATACGGTTGCGCTCCGTGGCCGATGGTAGAGAAGCTCATCAAACAGTGCCTTAAAGAAAACCC
TCAGGAACGTCCAACCTCTGCTCAAGTGTTCGACATCCTTAACAGCGCTGAACTCGTCTGTCTGACTCGC
CGTATTCTCCTGCCTAAGAATGTTATCGTGGAATGTATGGTTGCTACTCACCATAACTGATAAGCTTGCG
GCCGCACTCGAGCACCACCACCACCACCACTAACCTAGGTAGCTGAGCGCATGCAAGCTGATCCGGGTTA
TTAGTACATTTATTAAGCGCTAGATTCTGTGCGTTGTTGATTTACAGACAATTGTTGTACGTATTTTAAT
AATTCATTAAATTTATAATCTTTAGGGTGGTATGTTAGAGCGAAAATCAAATGATTTTCAGCGTCTTTAT
ATCTGAATTTAAATATTAAATCCTCAATAGATTTGTAAAATAGGTTTCGATTAGTTTCAAACAAGGGTTG
TTTTTCCGAACCGATGGCTGGACTATCTAATGGATTTTCGCTCAACGCCACAAAACTTGCCAAATCTTGT
AGCAGCAATCTAGCTTTGTCGATATTCGTTTGTGTTTTGTTTTGTAATAAAGGTTCGACGTCGTTCAAAA
TATTATGCGCTTTTGTATTTCTTTCATCACTGTCGTTAGTGTACAATTGACTCGACGTAAACACGTTAAA
TAGAGCTTGGACATATTTAACATCGGGCGTGTTAGCTTTATTAGGCCGATTATCGTCGTCGTCCCAACCC
TCGTCGTTAGAAGTTGCTTCCGAAGACGATTTTGCCATAGCCACACGACGCCTATTAATTGTGTCGGCTA
ACACGTCCGCGATCAAATTTGTAGTTGAGCTTTTTGGAATTATTTCTGATTGCGGGCGTTTTTGGGCGGG
TTTCAATCTAACTGTGCCCGATTTTAATTCAGACAACACGTTAGAAAGCGATGGTGCAGGCGGTGGTAAC
ATTTCAGACGGCAAATCTACTAATGGCGGCGGTGGTGGAGCTGATGATAAATCTACCATCGGTGGAGGCG
CAGGCGGGGCTGGCGGCGGAGGCGGAGGCGGAGGTGGTGGCGGTGATGCAGACGGCGGTTTAGGCTCAAA
TGTCTCTTTAGGCAACACAGTCGGCACCTCAACTATTGTACTGGTTTCGGGCGCCGTTTTTGGTTTGACC
GGTCTGAGACGAGTGCGATTTTTTTCGTTTCTAATAGCTTCCAACAATTGTTGTCTGTCGTCTAAAGGTG
CAGCGGGTTGAGGTTCCGTCGGCATTGGTGGAGCGGGCGGCAATTCAGACATCGATGGTGGTGGTGGTGG
TGGAGGCGCTGGAATGTTAGGCACGGGAGAAGGTGGTGGCGGCGGTGCCGCCGGTATAATTTGTTCTGGT
TTAGTTTGTTCGCGCACGATTGTGGGCACCGGCGCAGGCGCCGCTGGCTGCACAACGGAAGGTCGTCTGC
TTCGAGGCAGCGCTTGGGGTGGTGGCAATTCAATATTATAATTGGAATACAAATCGTAAAAATCTGCTAT
AAGCATTGTAATTTCGCTATCGTTTACCGTGCCGATATTTAACAACCGCTCAATGTAAGCAATTGTATTG
TAAAGAGATTGTCTCAAGCTCGGATCGATCCCGCACGCCGATAACAAGCCTTTTCATTTTTACTACAGCA
TTGTAGTGGCGAGACACTTCGCTGTCGTCGAGGTTTAAACGCTTCCTCGCTCACTGACTCGCTGCGCTCG
GTCGTTCGGCTGCGGCGAGCGGTATCAGCTCACTCAAAGGCGGTAATACGGTTATCCACAGAATCAGGGG
ATAACGCAGGAAAGAACATGTGAGCAAAAGGCCAGCAAAAGGCCAGGAACCGTAAAAAGGCCGCGTTGCT
GGCGTTTTTCCATAGGCTCCGCCCCCCTGACGAGCATCACAAAAATCGACGCTCAAGTCAGAGGTGGCGA
AACCCGACAGGACTATAAAGATACCAGGCGTTTCCCCCTGGAAGCTCCCTCGTGCGCTCTCCTGTTCCGA
CCCTGCCGCTTACCGGATACCTGTCCGCCTTTCTCCCTTCGGGAAGCGTGGCGCTTTCTCATAGCTCACG
CTGTAGGTATCTCAGTTCGGTGTAGGTCGTTCGCTCCAAGCTGGGCTGTGTGCACGAACCCCCCGTTCAG
CCCGACCGCTGCGCCTTATCCGGTAACTATCGTCTTGAGTCCAACCCGGTAAGACACGACTTATCGCCAC
TGGCAGCAGCCACTGGTAACAGGATTAGCAGAGCGAGGTATGTAGGCGGTGCTACAGAGTTCTTGAAGTG
GTGGCCTAACTACGGCTACACTAGAAGGACAGTATTTGGTATCTGCGCTCTGCTGAAGCCAGTTACCTTC
GGAAAAAGAGTTGGTAGCTCTTGATCCGGCAAACAAACCACCGCTGGTAGCGGTGGTTTTTTTGTTTGCA
AGCAGCAGATTACGCGCAGAAAAAAAGGATCTCAAGAAGATCCTTTGATCTTTTCTACGGGGTCTGACGC
TCAGTGGAACGAAAACTCACGTTAAGGGATTTTGGTCATGAGATTATCAAAAAGGATCTTCACCTAGATC
CTTTTAAATTAAAAATGAAGTTTTAAATCAATCTAAAGTATATATGAGTAAACTTGGTCTGACAGTTACC
AATGCTTAATCAGTGAGGCACCTATCTCAGCGATCTGTCTATTTCGTTCATCCATAGTTGCCTGACTCCC
CGTCGTGTAGATAACTACGATACGGGAGGGCTTACCATCTGGCCCCAGTGCTGCAATGATACCGCGAGAC
CCACGCTCACCGGCTCCAGATTTATCAGCAATAAACCAGCCAGCCGGAAGGGCCGAGCGCAGAAGTGGTC
CTGCAACTTTATCCGCCTCCATCCAGTCTATTAATTGTTGCCGGGAAGCTAGAGTAAGTAGTTCGCCAGT
TAATAGTTTGCGCAACGTTGTTGCCATTGCTACAGGCATCGTGGTGTCACGCTCGTCGTTTGGTATGGCT
TCATTCAGCTCCGGTTCCCAACGATCAAGGCGAGTTACATGATCCCCCATGTTGTGCAAAAAAGCGGTTA
GCTCCTTCGGTCCTCCGATCGTTGTCAGAAGTAAGTTGGCCGCAGTGTTATCACTCATGGTTATGGCAGC
ACTGCATAATTCTCTTACTGTCATGCCATCCGTAAGATGCTTTTCTGTGACTGGTGAGTACTCAACCAAG
TCATTCTGAGAATAGTGTATGCGGCGACCGAGTTGCTCTTGCCCGGCGTCAATACGGGATAATACCGCGC
CACATAGCAGAACTTTAAAAGTGCTCATCATTGGAAAACGTTCTTCGGGGCGAAAACTCTCAAGGATCTT
ACCGCTGTTGAGATCCAGTTCGATGTAACCCACTCGTGCACCCAACTGATCTTCAGCATCTTTTACTTTC
ACCAGCGTTTCTGGGTGAGCAAAAACAGGAAGGCAAAATGCCGCAAAAAAGGGAATAAGGGCGACACGGA
AATGTTGAATACTCATACTCTTCCTTTTTCAATATTATTGAAGCATTTATCAGGGTTATTGTCTCATGAG
CGGATACATATTTGAATGTATTTAGAAAAATAAACAAATAGGGGTTCCGCGCACATTTCCCCGAAAAGTG
CCACCTG
[124 nt withheld, positions 8128-8251]
C
[91 nt withheld, positions 8253-8343]
A
[49 nt withheld, positions 8345-8393]
CCTTTGACGTTGGAGTCCACGTTCTTT
[37 nt withheld, positions 8421-8457]
ACCCTATCTCGGTCTATTCTTTTGATTTATAAGGGATTTTGCCGATTTCGGCCTATTGGTTAAAAAATGA
GCTGATTTAACAAAAATTTAACGCGAATTTTAACAAAATATTAACGTTTACAATTTCCCATTCGCCATTC
AGGCTGCGCAACTGTTGGGAAGGGCGATCGGTGCGGGCCTCTTCGCTATTACGCCA
