>Addgene plasmid #40391 | pBACgus_Sumostar/LRRK2 1867-2161 | addgene partial sequence | sequence record 53040 | DSP2466Rev 5'-AATAACCCGGATCAGCTT-3'
GGTGGTGCTCGAGTGCGGCCGCAAGCTTATCATCAGTTATGGTGAGTAGCAACCATACATTCCACGATAA
CATTCTTAGGCAGGAGAATACGGCGAGTCAGACAGACGAGTTCAGCGCTGTTAAGGATGTCGAACACTTG
AGCAGAGGTTGGACGTTCCTGAGGGTTTTCTTTAAGGCACTGTTTGATGAGCTTCTCTACCATCGGCCAC
GGAGCGCAACCGTATTCTTTAACCGGGTCTGGCAGCTTGCCCTGGATTTCCAGTTCGTCGAATTCGTTAG
GGAACTTCAGACCTTCTACGATACGGCCGCCGGTAGTCAGGATATCGTACAGGAGCAGACCGAACGAGTA
AACGTCAGCTTGCTGGTTGTAAATAACGTTGCCACGAGCCACTTCTGGAGCACGGAAACCCGGCGTACCT
TCGCTTGTTTTAATGCCCATGCGGCAGCAGTACTGCGCAATACCATAGTCTGCAATCTTAGCGATGATGG
CAGCGTTCGGGTACAGAGTAAACAGCAGTACATTATGAGGTTTCAGGTCGCGATAAATGATCATTGCAGA
ATGAAGATAACGCAGGCCGTCAGCTACATGCAGAGCGATACGATGCTGCAGAGTACGGGTCAGAGAAGCC
TTGTCCTGCTGCAGCAGGCGGTCGAGAGAGCCCTTGGATGCCAGCTCCATCACCAGCATACGAGGACGGA
TGCCAGCGGCCAGCAGGGAGATGAGGCTCGGATGGTGCAGATGACACAGAACGACCAGTTCCTGACGGAG
CAGACGGAGCGAGGTGTGCTTGTTGAAGATCTTTACGGCGACTTCTTCGCCTTCATAAGCAGCACGGTAT
ACGGAGCCGAAAGAGCCGTCGCCGAGCAGGAATTCTGGAGCTTG
