>Addgene plasmid #40391 | pBACgus_Sumostar/LRRK2 1867-2161 | addgene partial sequence | sequence record 53041 | DSP2466For 5'-GAATTTCGTCGACAGATC-3'
AATAAATAAGTATTTTACTGTTTTCGTAACAGTTTTGTAATAAAAAAACCTATAAATATAGGATCTATGG
GTCATCACCATCATCATCACGGGTCCCTGCAGGACTCAGAAGTCAATCAAGAAGCTAAGCCAGAGGTCAA
GCCAGAAGTCAAGCCTGAGACTCACATCAATTTAAAGGTGTCCGATGGATCTTCAGAGATCTTCTTCAAG
ATCAAAAAGACCACTCCTTTAAGAAGGCTGATGGAAGCGTTCGCTAAAAGACAGGGTAAGGAAATGGACT
CCTTAACGTTCTTGTACGACGGTATTGAAATTCAAGCTGATCAGACCCCTGAAGATTTGGACATGGAGGA
TAACGATATTATTGAGGCTCACAGAGAACAGATTGGAGGATCCATGCACCACCATCACCACCATCACCAC
GAGAACCTTTATTTCCAAGGAAACATCATGCTCAACAACGATGAGCTCGAATTTGAACAAGCTCCAGAAT
TCCTGCTCGGCGACGGCTCTTTCGGCTCCGTATACCGTGCTGCTTATGAAGGCGAAGAAGTCGCCGTAAA
GATCTTCAACAAGCACACCTCGCTCCGTCTGCTCCGTCAGGAACTGGTCGTTCTGTGTCATCTGCACCAT
CCGAGCCTCATCTCCCTGCTGGCCGCTGGCATCCGTCCTCGTATGCTGGTGATGGAGCTGGCATCCAAGG
GCTCTCTCGACCGCCTGCTGCAGCAGGACAAGGCTTCTCTGACCCGTACTCTGCAGCATCGTATCGCTCT
GCATGTAGCTGACGGCCTGCGTTATCTTCATTCTGCAATGATCATTTATCGCGACCTGAAACCTCATAAT
GTACTGCTGTTTACTCTGTACCCGAACGCTGCCATCATCGCTAAGATTGCAGA
